>Addgene plasmid #186013 | pCMV Flag-LRRK2 K17A/K18A/R1441G | addgene full sequence | sequence record 366266 | Addgene NGS Result
TTTCCATTGACGTCAATGGGTGGAGTATTTACGGTAAACTGCCCACTTGGCAGTACATCAAGTGTATCAT
ATGCCAAGTCCGCCCCCTATTGACGTCAATGACGGTAAATGGCCCGCCTGGCATTATGCCCAGTACATGA
CCTTACGGGACTTTCCTACTTGGCAGTACATCTACGTATTAGTCATCGCTATTACCATGGTGATGCGGTT
TTGGCAGTACACCAATGGGCGTGGATAGCGGTTTGACTCACGGGGATTTCCAAGTCTCCACCCCATTGAC
GTCAATGGGAGTTTGTTTTGGCACCAAAATCAACGGGACTTTCCAAAATGTCGTAATAACCCCGCCCCGT
TGACGCAAATGGGCGGTAGGCGTGTACGGTGGGAGGTCTATATAAGCAGAGCTCGTTTAGTGAACCGTCA
GAATTGGCCACCATGGACTACAAGGACGATGACGATAAGGGATCCATGGCTAGTGGCAGCTGTCAGGGGT
GCGAAGAGGACGAGGAAACTCTGGCAGCATTGATAGTCAGGCTGAACAATGTCCAGGAAGGAAAACAGAT
AGAAACGCTGGTCCAAATCCTGGAGGATCTGCTGGTGTTCACGTACTCCGAGCACGCCTCCAAGTTATTT
CAAGGCAAAAATATCCATGTGCCTCTGTTGATCGTCTTGGACTCCTATATGAGAGTCGCGAGTGTGCAGC
AGGTGGGTTGGTCACTTCTGTGCAAATTAATAGAAGTCTGTCCAGGTACAATGCAAAGCTTAATGGGACC
CCAGGATGTTGGAAATGATTGGGAAGTCCTTGGTGTTCACCAATTGATTCTTAAAATGCTAACAGTTCAT
AATGCCAGTGTAAACTTGTCAGTGATTGGACTGAAGACCTTAGATCTCCTCCTAACTTCAGGTAAAATCA
CCTTGCTGATATTGGATGAAGAAAGTGATATTTTCATGTTAATTTTTGATGCCATGCACTCATTTCCAGC
CAATGATGAAGTCCAGAAACTTGGATGCAAAGCTTTACATGTGCTGTTTGAGAGAGTCTCAGAGGAGCAA
CTGACTGAATTTGTTGAGAACAAAGATTATATGATATTGTTAAGTGCGTTAACAAATTTTAAAGATGAAG
AGGAAATTGTGCTTCATGTGCTGCATTGTTTACATTCCCTAGCGATTCCTTGCAATAATGTGGAAGTCCT
CATGAGTGGCAATGTCAGGTGTTATAATATTGTGGTGGAAGCTATGAAAGCATTCCCTATGAGTGAAAGA
ATTCAAGAAGTGAGTTGCTGTTTGCTCCATAGGCTTACATTAGGTAATTTTTTCAATATCCTGGTATTAA
ACGAAGTCCATGAGTTTGTGGTGAAAGCTGTGCAGCAGTACCCAGAGAATGCAGCATTGCAGATCTCAGC
GCTCAGCTGTTTGGCCCTCCTCACTGAGACTATTTTCTTAAATCAAGATTTAGAGGAAAAGAATGAGAAT
CAAGAGAATGATGATGAGGGGGAAGAAGATAAATTGTTTTGGCTGGAAGCCTGTTACAAAGCATTAACGT
GGCATAGAAAGAACAAGCACGTGCAGGAGGCCGCATGCTGGGCACTAAATAATCTCCTTATGTACCAAAA
CAGTTTACATGAGAAGATTGGAGATGAAGATGGCCATTTCCCAGCTCATAGGGAAGTGATGCTCTCCATG
CTGATGCATTCTTCATCAAAGGAAGTTTTCCAGGCATCTGCGAATGCATTGTCAACTCTCTTAGAACAAA
ATGTTAATTTCAGAAAAATACTGTTATCAAAAGGAATACACCTGAATGTTTTGGAGTTAATGCAGAAGCA
TATACATTCTCCTGAAGTGGCTGAAAGTGGCTGTAAAATGCTAAATCATCTTTTTGAAGGAAGCAACACT
TCCCTGGATATAATGGCAGCAGTGGTCCCCAAAATACTAACAGTTATGAAACGTCATGAGACATCATTAC
CAGTGCAGCTGGAGGCGCTTCGAGCTATTTTACATTTTATAGTGCCTGGCATGCCAGAAGAATCCAGGGA
GGATACAGAATTTCATCATAAGCTAAATATGGTTAAAAAACAGTGTTTCAAGAATGATATTCACAAACTG
GTCCTAGCAGCTTTGAACAGGTTCATTGGAAATCCTGGGATTCAGAAATGTGGATTAAAAGTAATTTCTT
CTATTGTACATTTTCCTGATGCATTAGAGATGTTATCCCTGGAAGGTGCTATGGATTCAGTGCTTCACAC
ACTGCAGATGTATCCAGATGACCAAGAAATTCAGTGTCTGGGTTTAAGTCTTATAGGATACTTGATTACA
AAGAAGAATGTGTTCATAGGAACTGGACATCTGCTGGCAAAAATTCTGGTTTCCAGCTTATACCGATTTA
AGGATGTTGCTGAAATACAGACTAAAGGATTTCAGACAATCTTAGCAATCCTCAAATTGTCAGCATCTTT
TTCTAAGCTGCTGGTGCATCATTCATTTGACTTAGTAATATTCCATCAAATGTCTTCCAATATCATGGAA
CAAAAGGATCAACAGTTTCTAAACCTCTGTTGCAAGTGTTTTGCAAAAGTAGCTATGGATGATTACTTAA
AAAATGTGATGCTAGAGAGAGCGTGTGATCAGAATAACAGCATCATGGTTGAATGCTTGCTTCTATTGGG
AGCAGATGCCAATCAAGCAAAGGAGGGATCTTCTTTAATTTGTCAGGTATGTGAGAAAGAGAGCAGTCCC
AAATTGGTGGAACTCTTACTGAATAGTGGATCTCGTGAACAAGATGTACGAAAAGCGTTGACGATAAGCA
TTGGGAAAGGTGACAGCCAGATCATCAGCTTGCTCTTAAGGAGGCTGGCCCTGGATGTGGCCAACAATAG
CATTTGCCTTGGAGGATTTTGTATAGGAAAAGTTGAACCTTCTTGGCTTGGTCCTTTATTTCCAGATAAG
ACTTCTAATTTAAGGAAACAAACAAATATAGCATCTACACTAGCAAGAATGGTGATCAGATATCAGATGA
AAAGTGCTGTGGAAGAAGGAACAGCCTCAGGCAGCGATGGAAATTTTTCTGAAGATGTGCTGTCTAAATT
TGATGAATGGACCTTTATTCCTGACTCTTCTATGGACAGTGTGTTTGCTCAAAGTGATGACCTGGATAGT
GAAGGAAGTGAAGGCTCATTTCTTGTGAAAAAGAAATCTAATTCAATTAGTGTAGGAGAATTTTACCGAG
ATGCCGTATTACAGCGTTGCTCACCAAATTTGCAAAGACATTCCAATTCCTTGGGGCCCATTTTTGATCA
TGAAGATTTACTGAAGCGAAAAAGAAAAATACTATCTTCAGATGATTCACTCAGGTCATCAAAACTTCAA
TCCCATATGAGGCATTCAGACAGCATTTCTTCTCTGGCTTCTGAGAGAGAATATATTACATCACTAGACC
TTTCAGCAAATGAACTAAGAGATATTGATGCCCTAAGCCAGAAATGCTGTATAAGTGTTCATTTGGAGCA
TCTTGAAAAGCTGGAGCTTCACCAGAATGCACTCACGAGCTTTCCACAACAGCTATGTGAAACTCTGAAG
AGTTTGACACATTTGGACTTGCACAGTAATAAATTTACATCATTTCCTTCTTATTTGTTGAAAATGAGTT
GTATTGCTAATCTTGATGTCTCTCGAAATGACATTGGACCCTCAGTGGTTTTAGATCCTACAGTGAAATG
TCCAACTCTGAAACAGTTTAACCTGTCATATAACCAGCTGTCTTTTGTACCTGAGAACCTCACTGATGTG
GTAGAGAAACTGGAGCAGCTCATTTTAGAAGGAAATAAAATATCAGGGATATGCTCCCCCTTGAGACTGA
AGGAACTGAAGATTTTAAACCTTAGTAAGAACCACATTTCATCCCTATCAGAGAACTTTCTTGAGGCTTG
TCCTAAAGTGGAGAGTTTCAGTGCCAGAATGAATTTTCTTGCTGCTATGCCTTTCTTGCCTCCTTCTATG
ACAATCCTAAAATTATCTCAGAACAAATTTTCCTGTATTCCAGAAGCAATTTTAAATCTTCCACACTTGC
GGTCTTTAGATATGAGCAGCAATGATATTCAGTACCTACCAGGTCCCGCACACTGGAAATCTTTGAACTT
AAGGGAACTCTTATTTAGCCATAATCAGATCAGCATCTTGGACTTGAGTGAAAAAGCATATTTATGGTCT
AGAGTAGAGAAACTGCATCTTTCTCACAATAAACTGAAAGAGATTCCTCCTGAGATTGGCTGTCTTGAAA
ATCTGACATCTCTGGATGTCAGTTACAACTTGGAACTAAGATCCTTTCCCAATGAAATGGGGAAATTAAG
CAAAATATGGGATCTTCCTTTGGATGAACTGCATCTTAACTTTGATTTTAAACATATAGGATGTAAAGCC
AAAGACATCATAAGGTTTCTTCAACAGCGATTAAAAAAGGCTGTGCCTTATAACCGAATGAAACTTATGA
TTGTGGGAAATACTGGGAGTGGTAAAACCACCTTATTGCAGCAATTAATGAAAACCAAGAAATCAGATCT
TGGAATGCAAAGTGCCACAGTTGGCATAGATGTGAAAGACTGGCCTATCCAAATAAGAGACAAAAGAAAG
AGAGATCTCGTCCTAAATGTGTGGGATTTTGCAGGTCGTGAGGAATTCTATAGTACTCATCCCCATTTTA
TGACGCAGCGAGCATTGTACCTTGCTGTCTATGACCTCAGCAAGGGACAGGCTGAAGTTGATGCCATGAA
GCCTTGGCTCTTCAATATAAAGGCTGGTGCTTCTTCTTCCCCTGTGATTCTCGTTGGCACACATTTGGAT
GTTTCTGATGAGAAGCAACGCAAAGCCTGCATGAGTAAAATCACCAAGGAACTCCTGAATAAGCGAGGGT
TCCCTGCCATACGAGATTACCACTTTGTGAATGCCACCGAGGAATCTGATGCTTTGGCAAAACTTCGGAA
AACCATCATAAACGAGAGCCTTAATTTCAAGATCCGAGATCAGCTTGTTGTTGGACAGCTGATTCCAGAC
TGCTATGTAGAACTTGAAAAAATCATTTTATCGGAGCGTAAAAATGTGCCAATTGAATTTCCCGTAATTG
ACCGGAAACGATTATTACAACTAGTGAGAGAAAATCAGCTGCAGTTAGATGAAAATGAGCTTCCTCACGC
AGTTCACTTTCTAAATGAATCAGGAGTCCTTCTTCATTTTCAAGACCCAGCACTGCAGTTAAGTGACTTG
TACTTTGTGGAACCCAAGTGGCTTTGTAAAATCATGGCACAGATTTTGACAGTGAAAGTGGAAGGTTGTC
CAAAACACCCTAAGGGAATTATTTCGCGTAGAGATGTGGAAAAATTTCTTTCAAAGAAAAGGAAATTTCC
AAAGAACTACATGACACAGTATTTTAAGCTCCTAGAAAAATTCCAGATTGCTTTGCCAATAGGAGAAGAA
TATTTGCTGGTTCCAAGCAGTTTGTCTGACCACAGGCCTGTGATAGAGCTTCCCCATTGTGAGAACTCTG
AAATTATCATCCGACTATATGAAATGCCTTATTTTCCAATGGGATTTTGGTCAAGATTAATCAATCGATT
ACTTGAGATTTCACCTTACATGCTTTCAGGGAGAGAACGAGCACTTCGCCCAAACAGAATGTATTGGCGA
CAAGGCATTTACTTAAATTGGTCTCCTGAAGCTTATTGTCTGGTAGGATCTGAAGTCTTAGACAATCATC
CAGAGAGTTTCTTAAAAATTACAGTTCCTTCTTGTAGAAAAGGCTGTATTCTTTTGGGCCAAGTTGTGGA
CCACATTGATTCTCTCATGGAAGAATGGTTTCCTGGGTTGCTGGAGATTGATATTTGTGGTGAAGGAGAA
ACTCTGTTGAAGAAATGGGCATTATATAGTTTTAATGATGGTGAAGAACATCAAAAAATCTTACTTGATG
ACTTGATGAAGAAAGCAGAGGAAGGAGATCTCTTAGTAAATCCAGATCAACCAAGGCTCACCATTCCAAT
ATCTCAGATTGCCCCTGACTTGATTTTGGCTGACCTGCCTAGAAATATTATGTTGAATAATGATGAGTTG
GAATTTGAACAAGCTCCAGAGTTTCTCCTAGGTGATGGCAGTTTTGGATCAGTTTACCGAGCAGCCTATG
AAGGAGAAGAAGTGGCTGTGAAGATTTTTAATAAACATACATCACTCAGGCTGTTAAGACAAGAGCTTGT
GGTGCTTTGCCACCTCCACCACCCCAGTTTGATATCTTTGCTGGCAGCTGGGATTCGTCCCCGGATGTTG
GTGATGGAGTTAGCCTCCAAGGGTTCCTTGGATCGCCTGCTTCAGCAGGACAAAGCCAGCCTCACTAGAA
CCCTACAGCACAGGATTGCACTCCACGTAGCTGATGGTTTGAGATACCTCCACTCAGCCATGATTATATA
CCGAGACCTGAAACCCCACAATGTGCTGCTTTTCACACTGTATCCCAATGCTGCCATCATTGCAAAGATT
GCTGACTACGGCATTGCTCAGTACTGCTGTAGAATGGGGATAAAAACATCAGAGGGCACACCAGGGTTTC
GTGCACCTGAAGTTGCCAGAGGAAATGTCATTTATAACCAACAGGCTGATGTTTATTCATTTGGTTTACT
ACTCTATGACATTTTGACAACTGGAGGTAGAATAGTAGAGGGTTTGAAGTTTCCAAATGAGTTTGATGAA
TTAGAAATACAAGGAAAATTACCTGATCCAGTTAAAGAATATGGTTGTGCCCCATGGCCTATGGTTGAGA
AATTAATTAAACAGTGTTTGAAAGAAAATCCTCAAGAAAGGCCTACTTCTGCCCAGGTCTTTGACATTTT
GAATTCAGCTGAATTAGTCTGTCTGACGAGACGCATTTTATTACCTAAAAACGTAATTGTTGAATGCATG
GTTGCTACACATCACAACAGCAGGAATGCAAGCATTTGGCTGGGCTGTGGGCACACCGACAGAGGACAGC
TCTCATTTCTTGACTTAAATACTGAAGGATACACTTCTGAGGAAGTTGCTGATAGTAGAATATTGTGCTT
AGCCTTGGTGCATCTTCCTGTTGAAAAGGAAAGCTGGATTGTGTCTGGGACACAGTCTGGTACTCTCCTG
GTCATCAATACCGAAGATGGGAAAAAGAGACATACCCTAGAAAAGATGACTGATTCTGTCACTTGTTTGT
ATTGCAATTCCTTTTCCAAGCAAAGCAAACAAAAAAATTTTCTTTTGGTTGGAACCGCTGATGGCAAGTT
AGCAATTTTTGAAGATAAGACTGTTAAGCTTAAAGGAGCTGCTCCTTTGAAGATACTAAATATAGGAAAT
GTCAGTACTCCATTGATGTGTTTGAGTGAATCCACAAATTCAACGGAAAGAAATGTAATGTGGGGAGGAT
GTGGCACAAAGATTTTCTCCTTTTCTAATGATTTCACCATTCAGAAACTCATTGAGACAAGAACAAGCCA
ACTGTTTTCTTATGCAGCTTTCAGTGATTCCAACATCATAACAGTGGTGGTAGACACTGCTCTCTATATT
GCTAAGCAAAATAGCCCTGTTGTGGAAGTGTGGGATAAGAAAACTGAAAAACTCTGTGGACTAATAGACT
GCGTGCACTTTTTAAGGGAGGTAATGGTAAAAGAAAACAAGGAATCAAAACACAAAATGTCTTATTCTGG
GAGAGTGAAAACCCTCTGCCTTCAGAAGAACACTGCTCTTTGGATAGGAACTGGAGGAGGCCATATTTTA
CTCCTGGATCTTTCAACTCGTCGACTTATACGTGTAATTTACAACTTTTGTAATTCGGTCAGAGTCATGA
TGACAGCACAGCTAGGAAGCCTTAAAAATGTCATGCTGGTATTGGGCTACAACCGGAAAAATACTGAAGG
TACACAAAAGCAGAAAGAGATACAATCTTGCTTGACCGTTTGGGACATCAATCTTCCACATGAAGTGCAA
AATTTAGAAAAACACATTGAAGTGAGAAAAGAATTAGCTGAAAAAATGAGACGAACATCTGTTGAGTAAG
AGAGAAATAGGCGGCCGCGATCCCGGGTGGCATCCCTGTGACCCCTCCCCAGTGCCTCTCCTGGCCCTGG
AAGTTGCCACTCCAGTGCCCACCAGCCTTGTCCTAATAAAATTAAGTTGCATCATTTTGTCTGACTAGGT
GTCCTTCTATAATATTATGGGGTGGAGGGGGGTGGTATGGAGCAAGGGGCAAGTTGGGAAGACAACCTGT
AGGGCCTGCGGGGTCTATTGGGAACCAAGCTGGAGTGCAGTGGCACAATCTTGGCTCACTGCAATCTCCG
CCTCCTGGGTTCAAGCGATTCTCCTGCCTCAGCCTCCCGAGTTGTTGGGATTCCAGGCATGCATGACCAG
GCTCAGCTAATTTTTGTTTTTTTGGTAGAGACGGGGTTTCACCATATTGGCCAGGCTGGTCTCCAACTCC
TAATCTCAGGTGATCTACCCACCTTGGCCTCCCAAATTGCTGGGATTACAGGCGTGAACCACTGCTCCCT
TCCCTGTCCTTCTGATTTTAAAATAACTATACCAGCAGGAGGACGTCCAGACACAGCATAGGCTACCTGG
CCATGCCCAACCGGTGGGACATTTGAGTTGCTTGCTTGGCACTGTCCTCTCATGCGTTGGGTCCACTCAG
TAGATGCCTGTTGAATTGGGTACGCGGCCAGCTTGGCTGTGGAATGTGTGTCAGTTAGGGTGTGGAAAGT
CCCCAGGCTCCCCAGCAGGCAGAAGTATGCAAAGCATGCATCTCAATTAGTCAGCAACCAGGTGTGGAAA
GTCCCCAGGCTCCCCAGCAGGCAGAAGTATGCAAAGCATGCATCTCAATTAGTCAGCAACCATAGTCCCG
CCCCTAACTCCGCCCATCCCGCCCCTAACTCCGCCCAGTTCCGCCCATTCTCCGCCCCATGGCTGACTAA
TTTTTTTTATTTATGCAGAGGCCGAGGCCGCCTCGGCCTCTGAGCTATTCCAGAAGTAGTGAGGAGGCTT
TTTTGGAGGCCTAGGCTTTTGCAAAAAGCTCCTCGAGGAACTGAAAAACCAGAAAGTTAATTCCCTATAG
TGAGTCGTATTAAATTCGTAATCATGTCATAGCTGTTTCCTGTGTGAAATTGTTATCCGCTCACAATTCC
ACACAACATACGAGCCGGAAGCATAAAGTGTAAAGCCTGGGGTGCCTAATGAGTGAGCTAACTCACATTA
ATTGCGTTGCGCTCACTGCCCGCTTTCCAGTCGGGAAACCTGTCGTGCCAGCTGCATTAATGAATCGGCC
AACGCGCGGGGAGAGGCGGTTTGCGTATTGGGCGCTCTTCCGCTTCCTCGCTCACTGACTCGCTGCGCTC
GGTCGTTCGGCTGCGGCGAGCGGTATCAGCTCACTCAAAGGCGGTAATACGGTTATCCACAGAATCAGGG
GATAACGCAGGAAAGAACATGTGAGCAAAAGGCCAGCAAAAGGCCAGGAACCGTAAAAAGGCCGCGTTGC
TGGCGTTTTTCCATAGGCTCCGCCCCCCTGACGAGCATCACAAAAATCGACGCTCAAGTCAGAGGTGGCG
AAACCCGACAGGACTATAAAGATACCAGGCGTTTCCCCCTGGAAGCTCCCTCGTGCGCTCTCCTGTTCCG
ACCCTGCCGCTTACCGGATACCTGTCCGCCTTTCTCCCTTCGGGAAGCGTGGCGCTTTCTCATAGCTCAC
GCTGTAGGTATCTCAGTTCGGTGTAGGTCGTTCGCTCCAAGCTGGGCTGTGTGCACGAACCCCCCGTTCA
GCCCGACCGCTGCGCCTTATCCGGTAACTATCGTCTTGAGTCCAACCCGGTAAGACACGACTTATCGCCA
CTGGCAGCAGCCACTGGTAACAGGATTAGCAGAGCGAGGTATGTAGGCGGTGCTACAGAGTTCTTGAAGT
GGTGGCCTAACTACGGCTACACTAGAAGAACAGTATTTGGTATCTGCGCTCTGCTGAAGCCAGTTACCTT
CGGAAAAAGAGTTGGTAGCTCTTGATCCGGCAAACAAACCACCGCTGGTAGCGGTGGTTTTTTTGTTTGC
AAGCAGCAGATTACGCGCAGAAAAAAAGGATCTCAAGAAGATCCTTTGATCTTTTCTACGGGGTCTGACG
CTCAGTGGAACGAAAACTCACGTTAAGGGATTTTGGTCATGAGATTATCAAAAAGGATCTTCACCTAGAT
CCTTTTAAATTAAAAATGAAGTTTTAAATCAATCTAAAGTATATATGAGTAAACTTGGTCTGACAGTTAC
CAATGCTTAATCAGTGAGGCACCTATCTCAGCGATCTGTCTATTTCGTTCATCCATAGTTGCCTGACTCC
CCGTCGTGTAGATAACTACGATACGGGAGGGCTTACCATCTGGCCCCAGTGCTGCAATGATACCGCGAGA
CCCACGCTCACCGGCTCCAGATTTATCAGCAATAAACCAGCCAGCCGGAAGGGCCGAGCGCAGAAGTGGT
CCTGCAACTTTATCCGCCTCCATCCAGTCTATTAATTGTTGCCGGGAAGCTAGAGTAAGTAGTTCGCCAG
TTAATAGTTTGCGCAACGTTGTTGCCATTGCTACAGGCATCGTGGTGTCACGCTCGTCGTTTGGTATGGC
TTCATTCAGCTCCGGTTCCCAACGATCAAGGCGAGTTACATGATCCCCCATGTTGTGCAAAAAAGCGGTT
AGCTCCTTCGGTCCTCCGATCGTTGTCAGAAGTAAGTTGGCCGCAGTGTTATCACTCATGGTTATGGCAG
CACTGCATAATTCTCTTACTGTCATGCCATCCGTAAGATGCTTTTCTGTGACTGGTGAGTACTCAACCAA
GTCATTCTGAGAATAGTGTATGCGGCGACCGAGTTGCTCTTGCCCGGCGTCAATACGGGATAATACCGCG
CCACATAGCAGAACTTTAAAAGTGCTCATCATTGGAAAACGTTCTTCGGGGCGAAAACTCTCAAGGATCT
TACCGCTGTTGAGATCCAGTTCGATGTAACCCACTCGTGCACCCAACTGATCTTCAGCATCTTTTACTTT
CACCAGCGTTTCTGGGTGAGCAAAAACAGGAAGGCAAAATGCCGCAAAAAAGGGAATAAGGGCGACACGG
AAATGTTGAATACTCATACTCTTCCTTTTTCAATATTATTGAAGCATTTATCAGGGTTATTGTCTCATGA
GCGGATACATATTTGAATGTATTTAGAAAAATAAACAAATAGGGGTTCCGCGCACATTTCCCCGAAAAGT
GCCACCTG
[124 nt withheld, positions 11279-11402]
C
[91 nt withheld, positions 11404-11494]
A
[49 nt withheld, positions 11496-11544]
CCTTTGACGTTGGAGTCCACGTTCTTT
[37 nt withheld, positions 11572-11608]
ACCCTATCTCGGTCTATTCTTTTGATTTATAAGGGATTTTGCCGATTTCGGCCTATTGGTTAAAAAATGA
GCTGATTTAACAAAAATTTAACGCGAATTTTAACAAAATATTAACGCTTACAATTTCCATTCGCCATTCA
GGCTGCGCAACTGTTGGGAAGGGCGATCGGTGCGGGCCTCTTCGCTATTACGCCAGCTGGCGAAAGGGGG
ATGTGCTGCAAGGCGATTAAGTTGGGTAACGCCAGGGTTTTCCCAGTCACGACGTTGTAAAACGACGGCC
AGTGCCAAGCTGATCTATACATTGAATCAATATTGGCAATTAGCCATATTAGTCATTGGTTATATAGCAT
AAATCAATATTGGCTATTGGCCATTGCATACGTTGTATCTATATCATAATATGTACATTTATATTGGCTC
ATGTCCAATATGACCGCCATGTTGACATTGATTATTGACTAGTTATTAATAGTAATCAATTACGGGGTCA
TTAGTTCATAGCCCATATATGGAGTTCCGCGTTACATAACTTACGGTAAATGGCCCGCCTGGCTGACCGC
CCAACGACCCCCGCCCATTGACGTCAATAATGACGTATGTTCCCATAGTAACGCCAATAGGGAC
Features (pLannotate 1.2.2; 15 found; start..end, strand, type, name):
    201..400     +  promoter       CMV promoter: human cytomegalovirus (CMV) immediate early promoter
    466..8046    +  CDS            LRRK2: LRRK2_HUMAN - Also known as PARK8. Experimental evidence at protein level: Swiss-Prot protein existence level 1. Serine/threonine-protein kinase which phosphorylates a broad range of proteins involved in multiple processes such as neuronal plasticity, autophagy, and vesicle trafficking (PubMed:20949042, PubMed:22012985, PubMed:26824392, PubMed:29125462, PubMed:28720718, PubMed:29127255, PubMed:30398148, PubMed:29212815, PubMed:30635421, PubMed:21850687, PubMed:23395371, PubMed:17114044, PubMed:24687852, PubMed:26014385, PubMed:25201882). Is a key regulator of RAB GTPases by regulating the GTP/
   8075..8697    +  polyA_signal   hGH poly(A) signal: human growth hormone polyadenylation signal
   8726..9055    +  promoter       SV40 promoter: SV40 enhancer and early promoter
   9094..9112    -  promoter       T7 promoter: promoter for bacteriophage T7 RNA polymerase
   9148..9170    -  protein_bind   lac operator (fragment): The lac repressor binds to the lac operator to inhibit transcription in E. coli. This inhibition can be relieved by adding lactose or isopropyl-β-D-thiogalactopyranoside (IPTG). lac repressor encoded by lacI
   9174..9204    -  promoter       lac promoter: promoter for the E. coli lac operon
   9219..9240    -  protein_bind   CAP binding site: CAP binding activates transcription in the presence of cAMP. E. coli catabolite activator protein
   9253..9345    -  CDS            lacI (fragment): lac repressor; lacI; The lac repressor binds to the lac operator to inhibit transcription in E. coli. This inhibition can be relieved by adding lactose or isopropyl-β-D-thiogalactopyranoside (IPTG).
   9528..10116   -  rep_origin     ori: high-copy-number ColE1/pMB1/pBR322/pUC origin of replication
  10287..11147   -  CDS            AmpR: β-lactamase; bla; confers resistance to ampicillin, carbenicillin, and related antibiotics
  11148..11252   -  promoter       AmpR promoter: bla
  11279..11707   +  rep_origin     f1 ori (sequence partly withheld): f1 bacteriophage origin of replication; arrow indicates direction of (+) strand synthesis
  11738..11892   -  CDS            lacZα (fragment): LacZα fragment of β-galactosidase; lacZ fragment
  12052..199     +  enhancer       CMV enhancer (across the origin): human cytomegalovirus immediate early enhancer
