[The description below was written by a language model from this plasmid's Addgene catalogue record and pLannotate feature annotations shown in this document.]
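Description:
pCMV Flag-LRRK2 K17A/K18A/R1441G is a 12.2 kb mammalian expression plasmid built on the pCMV Flag backbone that drives production of Flag-tagged human LRRK2, the large serine/threonine kinase (also called PARK8 or dardarin) that phosphorylates Rab GTPases. The LRRK2 open reading frame, assembled by Gibson cloning, sits downstream of the human cytomegalovirus immediate-early enhancer and promoter and is followed by the human growth hormone polyadenylation signal. This forms a strong constitutive cassette for transient transfection. The Flag tag is given in the construct name and backbone, but it was not annotated as a separate feature, so its exact placement is not shown in the feature table. There is no annotated mammalian selection marker. An SV40 enhancer/early promoter lies after the poly(A) signal, but no drug resistance gene is annotated downstream of it.

The insert carries three intended substitutions: K17A and K18A near the N-terminus, and R1441G, a change at a residue known from Parkinson's disease-associated LRRK2 variants. The depositor also notes incidental R61H and S1658T changes that are not known to affect function. The associated publication concerns a feed-forward pathway of LRRK2 membrane recruitment and kinase activation, so this combination mutant presumably tests the role of the two N-terminal lysines in the R1441G background, although the record does not spell this out.

For propagation in E. coli, the plasmid has a ColE1/pUC-type origin and a β-lactamase gene conferring ampicillin resistance. The catalogue lists it as low copy even though this type of origin is usually high copy. An f1 origin, a T7 promoter, and remnants of lac promoter/operator, lacI and lacZα are backbone carry-overs.
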