Addgene plasmid #186013: pCMV Flag-LRRK2 K17A/K18A/R1441G
Purpose: Flag-LRRK2 K17A/K18A/R1441G
Depositing lab: Suzanne Pfeffer. Depositing organization: Stanford University. Publication: A feed-forward pathway drives LRRK2 kinase membrane recruitment and activation. Vides EG, Adhikari A, Chiang CY, Lis P, Purlyte E, Limouse C, Shumate JL, Spinola-Lasso E, Dhekne HS, Alessi DR, Pfeffer SR. Elife. 2022 Sep 23;11:e79771. doi: 10.7554/eLife.79771. PubMed 36149401.
Backbone
  Vector backbone: pCMV Flag
  Vector type: Mammalian Expression
Growth in bacteria
  Bacterial resistance: Ampicillin, 100 μg/mL
  Growth temperature: 30°C
  Growth strain: DH5alpha
  Copy number: Low Copy
Gene/Insert
  Gene/Insert name: Flag-LRRK2 K17A/K18A/R1441G
  Species: H. sapiens (human)
  Mutation: See depositor's comments below.
  Entrez Gene: LRRK2 (a.k.a. AURA17, DARDARIN, PARK8, RIPK7, ROCO2)
  Cloning method: Gibson Cloning
  Sequencing primers: 5′ CTCACGGGGATTTCCAAGTC
Terms and licenses: Academic/Nonprofit Terms; Industry Terms: Not Available to Industry
Depositor comments: Please note this plasmid contains R61H and S1658T mutations in the insert. The mutations are not known to affect plasmid function
How to cite: pCMV Flag-LRRK2 K17A/K18A/R1441G was a gift from Suzanne Pfeffer (Addgene plasmid # 186013 ; http://n2t.net/addgene:186013 ; RRID:Addgene_186013)
